>Addgene plasmid #217827 | pBDP | addgene full sequence | sequence record 430578 | Addgene NGS Result
CTGATTCTGTGGATAACCGTGCGGCCGCGCGGTCTCAACCTGCTAAAACGCTAGCAATAACAGAAAATAT
TGAAAAACAGCGAAGTAACTGCATGGTTTTTTCTCCTTGACGTTAAAGTATAGAGGTATATTAACAATTT
TTTGTTGATACTTTTATTACATTTGAATAAGAAGTAATACAAACCGAAAATGTTGAAAGTATTAGTTAAA
GTGGTTATGCAGTTTTTGCATTTATATATCTGTTAATAGATCAAAAATCATCGCTTCGCTGATTAATTAC
CCCAGAAATAAGGCTAAAAAACTAATCGCATTATCATCCTATGGTTGTTAATTTGATTCGTTCATTTGAA
GGTTTGTGGGGCCAGGTTACTGCCAATTTTTCCTCTTCATAACCATAAAAGCTAGTATTGTAGAATCTTT
ATTGTTCGGAGCAGTGCGGCGCGAGGCACATCTGCGTTTCAGGAACGCGACCGGTGAATACGAGGACGCA
CGGAGGAGAATCTTCCTTCGGAGGGCTGTCACCCGCTCGGCGGCTTCTAATCCGTACTTCAATATAGCAA
TGAGCAGTTAAGCGTATTACTGAAAGTTCCAAAGAGAAGGTTTTTTTAGGCTAAGATAATGGGGCTCTTT
ACATTTCCACAACATATAAGTAAGATTAGATATGGATATGTATATGGATATGTATATGGTGGTAATGCCA
TGTAATATGATTATTAAACTTCTTTGCGTCCATCCAAAAAAAAAGTAAGAATTTTTGAAAATTCACCATG
AGATTTCCTTCAATTTTTACTGCAGTTTTATTCGCAGCATCCTCCGCATTAGCTGCTCCAGCTAACACTA
CAACAGAAGATGAAACGGCACAAATTCCGGCTGAAGCTGTCATCGATTACTCAGATTTAGAAGGGGATTT
CGATGCTGCTGCTTTGCCATTGTCCAACAGCACAAATAACGGGTTATCCTCCACAAATACTACTATTGCC
AGCATTGCTGCTAAAGAAGAAGGGGTACAACTCGATTGAGACCCCGCGGCCGCCCTCAGCGTGTTACAAC
CAATTAACCAATTCTGATTAGAAAAACTCATCGAGCATCAAATGAAACTGCAATTTATTCATATCAGGAT
TATCAATACCATATTTTTGAAAAAGCCGTTTCTGTAATGAAGGAGAAAACTCACCGAGGCAGTTCCATAG
GATGGCAAGATCCTGGTATCGGTCTGCGATTCCGACTCGTCCAACATCAATACAACCTATTAATTTCCCC
TCGTCAAAAATAAGGTTATCAAGTGAGAAATCACCATGAGTGACGACTGAATCCGGTGAGAATGGCAAAA
GCTTATGCATTTCTTTCCAGACTTGTTCAACAGGCCAGCCATTACGCTCGTCATCAAAATCACTCGCATC
AACCAAACCGTTATTCATTCGTGATTGCGCCTGAGCGAGGCGAAATACGCGATCGCTGTTAAAAGGACAA
TTACAAACAGGAATCGAATGCAACCGGCGCAGGAACACTGCCAGCGCATCAACAATATTTTCACCTGAAT
CAGGATATTCTTCTAATACCTGGAATGCTGTTTTCCCGGGGATCGCAGTGGTGAGTAACCATGCATCATC
AGGAGTACGGATAAAATGCTTGATGGTCGGAAGAGGCATAAATTCCGTCAGCCAGTTTAGTCTGACCATC
TCATCTGTAACATCATTGGCAACGCTACCTTTGCCATGTTTCAGAAACAACTCTGGCGCATCGGGCTTCC
CATACAATCGATAGATTGTCGCACCTGATTGCCCGACATTATCGCGAGCCCATTTATACCCATATAAATC
AGCATCCATGTTGGAATTTAATCGCGGCCTGGAGCAAGACGTTTCCCGTTGAATATGGCTCATAACACCC
CTTGTATTACTGTTTATGTAAGCAGACAGTTTTATTGTTCATGATGATATATTTTTATCTTGTGCAATGT
AACATCAGAGATTTTGAGACACAACGTGGCTTTGTTGAATAAATCGAACTTTTGCTGAGTTGAAGGATCA
GTCATGACCAAAATCCCTTAACGTGAGTTTTCGTTCCACTGAGCGTCAGACCCCGTAGAAAAGATCAAAG
GATCTTCTTGAGATCCTTTTTTTCTGCGCGTAATCTGCTGCTTGCAAACAAAAAAACCACCGCTACCAGC
GGTGGTTTGTTTGCCGGATCAAGAGCTACCAACTCTTTTTCCGAAGGTAACTGGCTTCAGCAGAGCGCAG
ATACCAAATACTGTTCTTCTAGTGTAGCCGTAGTTAGGCCACCACTTCAAGAACTCTGTAGCACCGCCTA
CATACCTCGCTCTGCTAATCCTGTTACCAGTGGCTGCTGCCAGTGGCGATAAGTCGTGTCTTACCGGGTT
GGACTCAAGACGATAGTTACCGGATAAGGCGCAGCGGTCGGGCTGAACGGGGGGTTCGTGCACACAGCCC
AGCTTGGAGCGAACGACCTACACCGAACTGAGATACCTACAGCGTGAGCTATGAGAAAGCGCCACGCTTC
CCGAAGGGAGAAAGGCGGACAGGTATCCGGTAAGCGGCAGGGTCGGAACAGGAGAGCGCACGAGGGAGCT
TCCAGGGGGAAACGCCTGGTATCTTTATAGTCCTGTCGGGTTTCGCCACCTCTGACTTGAGCGTCGATTT
TTGTGATGCTCGTCAGGGGGGCGGAGCCTATGGAAAAACGCCAGCAACGCGGCCTTTTTACGGTTCCTGG
CCTTTTGCTGGCCTTTTGCTCACATGTTCTTTCCTGCGTTATCCC
Features (pLannotate 1.2.2; 5 found; start..end, strand, type, name):
     41..94      -  CDS            AGA2 (fragment): AGA2_YEAST - Experimental evidence at protein level: Swiss-Prot protein existence level 1. Receptor binding subunit of the a-agglutinin heterodimer. S.cerevisiae a and alpha cells express the complementary cell surface glycoproteins a-agglutinin and alpha-agglutinin, respectively, which interact with one another to promote cellular aggregation during mating. From Saccharomyces cerevisiae (strain ATCC 204508 / S288c) (Baker's yeast).
     96..760     -  promoter       GAL1,10 promoter: GAL1 and GAL10 genes of S. cerevisiae; divergent inducible promoter, regulated by Gal4
    768..1007    +  CDS            α-factor secretion signal (fragment): N-terminal secretion signal from S. cerevisiae alpha-factor; MFα1; Cleavage by the Kex2 protease occurs after the dibasic KR sequence.
   1068..1883    -  CDS            KanR: aminoglycoside phosphotransferase; aph(3')-Ia; confers resistance to kanamycin in bacteria or G418 (Geneticin®) in eukaryotes
   2108..2696    +  rep_origin     ori: high-copy-number ColE1/pMB1/pBR322/pUC origin of replication
