[The description below was written by a language model from this plasmid's Addgene catalogue record and pLannotate feature annotations shown in this document.]
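Description:
pBDP is a small (about 2.8 kb) bacterial cloning plasmid built on the pYTK084 backbone from the yeast Golden Gate toolkit. It serves as a donor or "stuffer" part that supplies a Golden Gate-compatible bidirectional yeast promoter. It is maintained in E. coli at high copy through a ColE1/pUC-type origin and selected with kanamycin via an aph(3')-Ia (KanR) gene. The annotated features include no yeast origin, centromere or auxotrophic marker, so the plasmid appears to be a part-storage vector rather than something propagated in yeast itself.

The insert is the divergent GAL1/GAL10 promoter from S. cerevisiae, a Gal4-regulated, galactose-inducible element that drives transcription outward in both directions, allowing two open reading frames to be co-expressed from one regulatory region. The feature table shows that each side of the promoter is flanked by a short leader-coding fragment. One side carries a small N-terminal piece of AGA2, the a-agglutinin subunit commonly used as the anchor in yeast surface display; from its size and position this is probably the signal peptide region, although the record does not say so. The other side carries a partial alpha-factor (MFα1) secretion signal, which directs proteins into the secretory pathway and is processed by Kex2.

This arrangement suits assembly between two coding segments, so that each is secreted under coordinated galactose induction. The associated publication concerns mutational scanning of human antibody Fab libraries, consistent with paired expression of the two Fab chains. The specific type IIS enzyme sites and overhangs used for assembly are not given in the record.
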