Addgene plasmid #217827: pBDP
Purpose: Stuffer plasmid with golden gate compatible bidirectional promoter
Depositing lab: Timothy Whitehead. Depositing organization: University of Colorado, Boulder. Publication: An integrated technology for quantitative wide mutational scanning of human antibody Fab libraries. Petersen BM, Kirby MB, Chrispens KM, Irvin OM, Strawn IK, Haas CM, Walker AM, Baumer ZT, Ulmer SA, Ayala E, Rhodes ER, Guthmiller JJ, Steiner PJ, Whitehead TA. Nat Commun. 2024 May 10;15(1):3974. doi: 10.1038/s41467-024-48072-z. PubMed 38730230.
Backbone
  Vector backbone: pYTK084
  Backbone manufacturer: John Dueber, Addgene #65191
  Vector type: Cloning Vector
Growth in bacteria
  Bacterial resistance: Kanamycin, 50 μg/mL
  Growth temperature: 37°C
  Growth strain: DH5alpha
  Copy number: High Copy
Gene/Insert
  Gene/Insert name: Gal1/Gal10 Bidirectional Promoter
  Species: S. cerevisiae (budding yeast)
  Cloning method: Golden Gate
Terms and licenses: Academic/Nonprofit Terms; Industry Terms: Not Available to Industry
How to cite: pBDP was a gift from Timothy Whitehead (Addgene plasmid # 217827 ; http://n2t.net/addgene:217827 ; RRID:Addgene_217827)
